>Addgene plasmid #63719 | Triple mutant | depositor partial sequence | sequence record 106288 | Triple mutant sequence 1561 bps
AGAGAACCCACTGCTTACTGGCTTATCGAAATTAATACGACTCACTATAGGGAGACCCAAGCTGGCTAGC
GCCACCATGGAGGGATTCGACGGTTCAGATTTTAGTCCTCCAGCTGATTTAGTTGGCGTTGACGGTGCAG
TCATGCGGAACGTCGTTGACGTCACGATAAATGGTGACGTCACTGCTCCGCCGAAAGCTGCGCCAAGAAA
AAGTGAATCGGTAAAGAAAGTTCATTGGAATGATGTAGACCAAGGACCGAGTGAAAAACCAGAGACAAGA
CAGGAGGAACGAATAGATATACCCGAGATTTCAGGTCTATGGTGGGGCGAGAATGAACATGGAGTGGACG
ATGGGAGAATGGAGATACCTACTACTGGTGTAGGTCGCGTCCAGTTTCGGATCCGAGCAGTGATTGATCA
TCTAGGGATGCGAGTCTTTGGAGTCTTCCTAATTTTCTTGGACATCATCCTCATGATCATTGATCTCAGT
CTTATCGATAAAAGTGAATCTTCACAATCCTTTTATGACGGGATGGACTTGGCTCTTTCTTGTTATTTCA
TGCTGGATTTAGGATTAAGGATATTTGCCTACGGGCCCAAGCTTTTCTTCACCAACCCTTGGGAGGTGGC
TGATGGTTTGATTATCGTTGTCACATTCGTCGTCACGATATTTTACACTGTGTTAGATGAATACGGTACC
GAAACAGGAGCCGATGGTTTGGGGCAGTTGGTTGTGTTGGCCCGTTTGCTGCGTGTGGTTATCTTAGCAA
GAATATTTTATTCCCACCAACAAATGAAGGCTTCAAGCAGAAGAACAATATCACAGAACAAAAGAAGATA
TCGCATGAGTAAAGGAGAAGAACTTTTCACTGGAGTTGTCCCAATTCTTGTTGAATTAGATGGTGATGTT
AATGGGCACAAATTTTCTGTCAGTGGAGAGGGTGAAGGTGATGCAACATACGGAAAACTTACCCTTAAAT
TTATTTGCACTACTGGAAAACTACCTGTTCCATGGCCAACACTTGTCACTACTTTAACTTATGGTGTTCA
ATGCTTTTCAAGATACCCAGATCATATGAAACGGCATGACTTTTTCAAGAGTGCCATGCCCGAAGGTTAT
GTACAGGAAAGAACTATATTTTTCAAAGATGACGGGAACTACAAGACACGTGCTGAAGTCAAGTTTGAAG
GTGATACCCTTGTTAATAGAATCGAGTTAAAAGGTATTGATTTTAAAGAAGATGGAAACATTCTTGGACA
CAAATTGGAATACAACTATAACGATCACCAGGTGTACATCATGGCAGACAAACAAAAGAATGGAATCAAA
GCTAACTTCAAAATTAGACACAACATTGAAGATGGAGGCGTTCAACTAGCAGACCATTATCAACAAAATA
CTCCAATTGGCGATGGGCCCGTCCTTTTACCAGACAACCATTACCTGTTTACAACTTCTACTCTTTCGAA
AGATCCCAACGAAAAGAGAGACCACATGGTCCTTCTTGAGTTTGTAACAGCTGATGGGATTACACATGGC
ATGGATGAACTATACAAATGA
