>Addgene plasmid #63719 | Triple mutant | addgene partial sequence | sequence record 119755 | bgh_pa_d2r 5'-ACTCAGACAATGCGATGCAAtttc-3'
AGTGGGAGTGGCACCTTCCAGGGTCAAGGAAGGCACGGGGGAGGGGCAAACAACAGATGGCTGGCAACTA
GAAGGCACAGTCGAGGCTGATCAGCGGGTTTAAACGGGCCCTCTAGACTCGAGTCATCATTTGTATAGTT
CATCCATGCCATGTGTAATCCCATCAGCTGTTACAAACTCAAGAAGGACCATGTGGTCTCTCTTTTCGTT
GGGATCTTTCGAAAGAGTAGAAGTTGTAAACAGGTAATGGTTGTCTGGTAAAAGGACGGGCCCATCGCCA
ATTGGAGTATTTTGTTGATAATGGTCTGCTAGTTGAACGCCTCCATCTTCAATGTTGTGTCTAATTTTGA
AGTTAGCTTTGATTCCATTCTTTTGTTTGTCTGCCATGATGTACACCTGGTGATCGTTATAGTTGTATTC
CAATTTGTGTCCAAGAATGTTTCCATCTTCTTTAAAATCAATACCTTTTAACTCGATTCTATTAACAAGG
GTATCACCTTCAAACTTGACTTCAGCACGTGTCTTGTAGTTCCCGTCATCTTTGAAAAATATAGTTCTTT
CCTGTACATAACCTTCGGGCATGGCACTCTTGAAAAAGTCATGCCGTTTCATATGATCTGGGTATCTTGA
AAAGCATTGAACACCATAAGTTAAAGTAGTGACAAGTGTTGGCCATGGAACAGGTAGTTTTCCAGTAGTG
CAAATAAATTTAAGGGTAAGTTTTCCGTATGTTGCATCACCTTCACCCTCTCCACTGACAGAAAATTTGT
GCCCATTAACATCACCATCTAATTCAACAAGAATTGGGACAACTCCAGTGAAAAGTTCTTCTCCTTTACT
CATGCGATATCTTCTTTTGTTCTGTGATATTGTTCTTCTGCTTGAAGCCTTCATTTGTTGGTGGGAATAA
AATATTCTTGCTAAGATAACCACACGCAGCAATCTGGCCAACACAACCAACTGCCCCAAACCATCGGCTC
CTGTTTCGGTACCGTATTCATCTAACACAGTGTAAAATATCGTGACGACG
