>Addgene plasmid #63719 | Triple mutant | addgene partial sequence | sequence record 119756 | GFPfusionREV 5'-CTCCACTGACAGAAAATTTG-3'
CATCTAATTCAACAAGAATTGGGACAACTCCAGTGAAAAGTTCTTCTCCTTTACTCATGCGATATCTTCT
TTTGTTCTGTGATATTGTTCTTCTGCTTGAAGCCTTCATTTGTTGGTGGGAATAAAATATTCTTGCTAAG
ATAACCACACGCAGCAATCTGGCCAACACAACCAACTGCCCCAAACCATCGGCTCCTGTTTCGGTACCGT
ATTCATCTAACACAGTGTAAAATATCGTGACGACGAATGTGACAACGATAATCAAACCATCAGCCACCTC
CCAAGGGTTGGTGAAGAAAAGCTTGGGCCCGTAGGCAAATATCCTTAATCCTAAATCCAGCATGAAATAA
CAAGAAAGAGCCAAGTCCATCCCGTCATAAAAGGATTGTGAAGATTCACTTTTATCGATAAGACTGAGAT
CAATGATCATGAGGATGATGTCCAAGAAAATTAGGAAGACTCCAAAGACTCGCATCCCTAGATGATCAAT
CACTGCTCGGATCCGAAACTGGACGCGACCTACACCAGTAGTAGGTATCTCCATTCTCCCATCGTCCACT
CCATGTTCATTCTCGCCCCACCATAGACCTGAAATCTCGGGTATATCTATTCGTTCCTCCTGTCTTGTCT
CTGGTTTTTCACTCGGTCCTTGGTCTACATCATTCCAATGAACTTTCTTTACCGATTCACTTTTTCTTGG
CGCAGCTTTCGGCGGAGCAGTGACGTCACCATTTATCGTGACGTCAACGACGTTCCGCATGACTGCACCG
TCAACGCCAACTAAATCAGCTGGAGGACTAAAATCTGAACCGTCGAATCCCTCCATGGTGGCGCTAGCCA
GCTTGGGTCTCCCTATAGTGAGTCGTATTAATTTCGATAAGCCAGTAAGCAGTGGGTTCTCTAGTTAGCC
AGAGAGCTCTGCTTATATAGACCTCCCACCGTACACGCCTACCGCCCATTTGCGTCAATGGGGCGGAGTT
GTTACGACATTTTGGAAAGTCCCGTTGATTTTGGTGCCAAAACAAACTCCCATTGACGTCAATGGGGTGG
AGACTTGGAAT
