>Addgene plasmid #63719 | Triple mutant | addgene partial sequence | sequence record 119757 | CMV-F 5'-CGCAAATGGGCGGTAGGCGTG-3'
CTATATAAGCAGAGCTCTCTGGCTAACTAGAGAACCCACTGCTTACTGGCTTATCGAAATTAATACGACT
CACTATAGGGAGACCCAAGCTGGCTAGCGCCACCATGGAGGGATTCGACGGTTCAGATTTTAGTCCTCCA
GCTGATTTAGTTGGCGTTGACGGTGCAGTCATGCGGAACGTCGTTGACGTCACGATAAATGGTGACGTCA
CTGCTCCGCCGAAAGCTGCGCCAAGAAAAAGTGAATCGGTAAAGAAAGTTCATTGGAATGATGTAGACCA
AGGACCGAGTGAAAAACCAGAGACAAGACAGGAGGAACGAATAGATATACCCGAGATTTCAGGTCTATGG
TGGGGCGAGAATGAACATGGAGTGGACGATGGGAGAATGGAGATACCTACTACTGGTGTAGGTCGCGTCC
AGTTTCGGATCCGAGCAGTGATTGATCATCTAGGGATGCGAGTCTTTGGAGTCTTCCTAATTTTCTTGGA
CATCATCCTCATGATCATTGATCTCAGTCTTATCGATAAAAGTGAATCTTCACAATCCTTTTATGACGGG
ATGGACTTGGCTCTTTCTTGTTATTTCATGCTGGATTTAGGATTAAGGATATTTGCCTACGGGCCCAAGC
TTTTCTTCACCAACCCTTGGGAGGTGGCTGATGGTTTGATTATCGTTGTCACATTCGTCGTCACGATATT
TTACACTGTGTTAGATGAATACGGTACCGAAACAGGAGCCGATGG
