[The description below was written by a language model from this plasmid's Addgene catalogue record.]
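Description:
Triple mutant is a mammalian expression plasmid built on the pcDNA 3.1 backbone, about 7.1 kb in total with an insert of roughly 1.5 kb. It is maintained in E. coli as a high-copy plasmid under ampicillin selection, and the record lists hygromycin as the selectable marker for mammalian cells, which would allow enrichment or stable selection of transfected cells. No feature table accompanies the record, so details of the backbone elements beyond these catalogue fields are not documented here. The use of a BGH reverse sequencing primer is consistent with the bovine growth hormone polyadenylation region that normally lies downstream of the cloning site in this vector family.

The payload is a genetically encoded fluorescent voltage indicator driven by the strong constitutive CMV promoter. It consists of the voltage-sensing domain from a Ciona protein carrying three substitutions (A154D, R217Q and R229I), fused at its C terminus to super ecliptic pHluorin bearing the A227D mutation. The fusion was cloned between NheI and XhoI sites, both of which remain intact. In this type of sensor, the membrane-embedded voltage-sensing domain changes conformation as the membrane potential changes, and this movement is transmitted to the attached fluorescent protein, altering its brightness to give an optical readout of electrical activity. According to the associated publication title, the construct comes from combinatorial mutagenesis of the voltage-sensing domain, aimed at a sensor able to resolve action potentials firing at up to 60 Hz. It is suited to transfection into mammalian cells for optical recording of membrane potential.
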