Addgene plasmid #63719: Triple mutant
Purpose: Voltage sensing domain of Ciona with the A154D/R217Q/R229I mutations fused to super ecliptic pHlorin A227D
Depositing lab: Bradley Baker. Depositing organization: Korea Institute of Science and Technology. Publication: Combinatorial mutagenesis of the voltage-sensing domain enables the optical resolution of action potentials firing at 60 Hz by a genetically encoded fluorescent sensor of membrane potential. Piao HH, Rajakumar D, Kang BE, Kim EH, Baker BJ. J Neurosci. 2015 Jan 7;35(1):372-85. doi: 10.1523/JNEUROSCI.3008-14.2015. PubMed 25568129.
Backbone
  Vector backbone: pcDNA 3.1
  Backbone manufacturer: Invitrogen
  Backbone size w/o insert (bp): 5600
  Total vector size (bp): 7100
  Vector type: Mammalian Expression
  Selectable markers: Hygromycin
Growth in bacteria
  Bacterial resistance: Ampicillin, 100 μg/mL
  Growth temperature: 37°C
  Growth strain: DH5alpha
  Copy number: High Copy
Gene/Insert
  Gene/Insert name: Triple mutant
  Species: Ciona
  Insert size (bp): 1500
  Promoter: CMV
  Tag / fusion protein: Super ecliptic pHlorin A227D (C terminal on insert)
  Cloning method: Restriction Enzyme; 5′ cloning site NheI (not destroyed); 3′ cloning site XhoI (not destroyed)
  Sequencing primers: 5′ CMV Forward; 3′ BGH Reverse
Terms and licenses: Academic/Nonprofit Terms; Industry Terms: Not Available to Industry
How to cite: Triple mutant was a gift from Bradley Baker (Addgene plasmid # 63719 ; http://n2t.net/addgene:63719 ; RRID:Addgene_63719)
